Addgene plasmid #230166: AiP14978 - pAAV-AiE1388h-minBG-SYFP2-P2A-3XFLAG-10aa-H2B-WPRE3-BGHpA (Alias: CN4978)
Purpose: AiE1388h is an enhancer sequence, designed to drive AAV-mediated transgene expression in specific populations of brain cells
Depositing lab: Allen Institute for Brain Science & Boaz Levi. Depositing organization: Allen Institute. Publication: A suite of enhancer AAVs and transgenic mouse lines for genetic access to cortical cell types. Ben-Simon Y, Hooper M, Narayan S, Daigle TL, Dwivedi D, Way SW, Oster A, Stafford DA, Mich JK, Taormina MJ, Martinez RA, Opitz-Araya X, Roth JR, Alexander JR, Allen S, Amster A, Arbuckle J, Ayala A, Baker PM, Bakken TE, Barcelli T, Barta S, Bendrick J, Bertagnolli D, Bielstein C, Bishwakarma P, Bowlus J, Boyer G, Brouner K, Casian B, Casper T, Chakka AB, Chakrabarty R, Chance RK, Chavan S, Clark M, Colbert K, Collman F, Daniel S, Departee M, DiValentin P, Donadio N, Dotson N, Egdorf T, Fliss T, Gabitto M, Garcia J, Gary A, Gasperini M, Gloe J, Goldy J, Gore BB, Graybuck L, Greisman N, Haeseleer F, Halterman C, Haradon Z, Hastings SD, Helback O, Ho W, Hockemeyer D, Huang C, Huff S, Hunker A, Johansen N, Jones D, Juneau Z, Kalmbach B, Kannan M, Khem S, Kussick E, Kutsal R, Larsen R, Lee C, Lee AY, Leibly M, Lenz GH, Li S, Liang E, Lusk N, Madigan Z, Malloy J, Malone J, McCue R, Melchor J, Mollenkopf T, Moosman S, Morin E, Newman D, Ng L, Ngo K, Omstead V, Otto S, Oyama A, Pena N, Pham T, Phillips E, Pom CA, Potekhina L, Ransford S, Ray PL, Rette D, Reynoldson C, Rimorin C, Rocha D, Ruiz A, Sanchez REA, Sawyer L, Sedeno-Cortes A, Sevigny JP, Shapovalova N, Shepard N, Shulga L, Sigler AR, Siverts L, Soliman S, Somasundaram S, Staats B, Stewart K, Szelenyi E, Tieu M, Trader C, Tran A, van Velthoven CTJ, Walker M, Wang Y, Weed N, Wirthlin M, Wood T, Wynalda B, Yao Z, Zhou T, Ariza J, Dee N, Reding M, Ronellenfitch K, Mufti S, Sunkin SM, Smith KA, Esposito L, Waters J, Thyagarajan B, Yao S, Lein ES, Zeng H, Levi BP, Ngai J, Ting JT, Tasic B. Cell. 2025 May 16:S0092-8674(25)00513-6. doi: 10.1016/j.cell.2025.05.002. PubMed 40403729.
Backbone
  Vector backbone: pAAV2
  Vector type: AAV
Growth in bacteria
  Bacterial resistance: Ampicillin, 100 μg/mL
  Growth temperature: 37°C
  Growth strain: NEB Stable
  Copy number: High Copy
Gene/Insert
  Gene/Insert name: SYFP2-P2A-3XFLAG-10aa-H2B
  Species: Synthetic
  Promoter: minBG
  Cloning method: Gibson Cloning
Terms and licenses: Academic/Nonprofit Terms; Industry Terms: Not Available to Industry
How to cite: AiP14978 - pAAV-AiE1388h-minBG-SYFP2-P2A-3XFLAG-10aa-H2B-WPRE3-BGHpA (Alias: CN4978) was a gift from Allen Institute for Brain Science & Boaz Levi (Addgene plasmid # 230166 ; http://n2t.net/addgene:230166 ; RRID:Addgene_230166)
