[The description below was written by a language model from this plasmid's Addgene catalogue record and pLannotate feature annotations shown in this document.]
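Description:
AiP14978 - pAAV-AiE1388h-minBG-SYFP2-P2A-3XFLAG-10aa-H2B-WPRE3-BGHpA (alias CN4978) is a 5,359 nt AAV transfer plasmid built on a pAAV2 backbone, intended for packaging a recombinant AAV genome that reports enhancer activity in brain cells. In bacteria it is maintained by a high-copy ColE1/pUC-type origin and selected with ampicillin through the bla gene and its native promoter. An f1 origin is also present. The automated annotation additionally flags short bom and rop fragments and two pairs of coliphage N15 telR/telL motifs just outside the ITR regions. The record does not explain these. One AAV2 inverted terminal repeat is annotated in full downstream of the cassette, whereas the upstream ITR is detected only as two short fragments.

Between the ITRs, the enhancer AiE1388h is placed upstream of the minimal minBG promoter. A minimal promoter of this kind is expected to give little expression alone, so transcription should depend largely on the enhancer. The aim is to restrict expression to specific brain cell populations, though the record does not say which ones. Neither the enhancer nor minBG is called in the feature table, but the unannotated stretch preceding the SYFP2 coding sequence is where they would lie. The transcript encodes the monomeric yellow fluorescent protein SYFP2, followed by a P2A self-cleaving peptide and then 3xFLAG joined by a 10-amino-acid linker to human histone H2B. A labelled cell should therefore contain free, soluble SYFP2 and a separate chromatin-bound, epitope-tagged histone. This could support fluorescence imaging and anti-FLAG detection of nuclei, although the record does not specify these applications. The shortened WPRE3 element, annotated as two WPRE fragments, enhances transcript expression, and a bovine growth hormone polyadenylation signal terminates the message. The plasmid belongs to a collection of enhancer AAVs for genetic access to cortical cell types.
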