Features (pLannotate 1.2.2; 20 found; start..end, strand, type, name):
     12..39      +  repeat_region  AAV2 ITR (fragment): inverted terminal repeat of adeno-associated virus serotype 2 inverted
     68..95      +  repeat_region  AAV2 ITR (fragment): inverted terminal repeat of adeno-associated virus serotype 2 inverted
    718..1434    +  CDS            SYFP2: SYFP2 is a basic (constitutively fluorescent) yellow fluorescent protein published in 2006, derived from Aequorea victoria. It is reported to be a very rapidly-maturing monomer with moderate acid sensitivity.
   1513..1578    +  CDS            3xFLAG: three tandem FLAG® epitope tags, followed by an enterokinase cleavage site
   1609..1986    +  CDS            H2B: human histone H2B; HIST1H2BJ
   2020..2177    +  misc_feature   WPRE (fragment): woodchuck hepatitis virus posttranscriptional regulatory element
   2183..2263    +  misc_feature   WPRE (fragment): woodchuck hepatitis virus posttranscriptional regulatory element
   2280..2391    +  polyA_signal   bGH poly(A) signal: bovine growth hormone polyadenylation signal
   2509..2649    +  repeat_region  AAV2 ITR: inverted terminal repeat of adeno-associated virus serotype 2 inverted
   2656..2683    +  misc_feature   telR: telR; telomeric sequence from coliphage N15
   2684..2711    +  misc_feature   telL: telL; telomeric sequence from coliphage N15
   2712..2761    -  misc_feature   bom (fragment): basis of mobility region from pBR322
   2780..3235    +  rep_origin     f1 ori (sequence partly withheld): f1 bacteriophage origin of replication; arrow indicates direction of (+) strand synthesis
   3236..3285    -  misc_feature   bom (fragment): basis of mobility region from pBR322
   3387..3422    -  CDS            rop (fragment): Rop protein, which maintains plasmids at low copy number; rop
   3517..3621    +  promoter       AmpR promoter: bla
   3622..4482    +  CDS            AmpR: β-lactamase; bla; confers resistance to ampicillin, carbenicillin, and related antibiotics
   4653..5241    +  rep_origin     ori: high-copy-number ColE1/pMB1/pBR322/pUC origin of replication
   5298..5325    +  misc_feature   telR: telR; telomeric sequence from coliphage N15
   5326..5353    +  misc_feature   telL: telL; telomeric sequence from coliphage N15
>Addgene plasmid #230166 | AiP14978 - pAAV-AiE1388h-minBG-SYFP2-P2A-3XFLAG-10aa-H2B-WPRE3-BGHpA (Alias: CN4978) | addgene full sequence | sequence record 461891 | Addgene NGS Result
CCTGCAGGCAGCTGCGCGCTCGCTCGCTCACTGAGGCCGCCCGGGCGTCGGGCGACCTTTGGTCGCCCGG
CCTCAGTGAGCGAGCGAGCGCGCAGAGAGGGAGTGGCCAACTCCATCACTAGGGGTTCCTGCGGCCGCAC
GCGTAGTCACATTTGCAGGTATATGTGTGTGGTTTCTGTCTTCCACCCCTCTCCTCCTTTGTTTGGTTTA
ACCAGCTCGCTGTGATGTCAAGAACCTCACACTAATTCCTTAGGGTTCTCCGATATGAAGTCAATGTGCT
TGCCTTCCGGGGGATATGCATTATTTTAGGACTGTTCTATTCTGACACTTTATCATCACTGTAATAATCA
TCAGTGTACAGACATGCCAGCTAGCAAGGTAGGCACTTGGGAAGAATTGTGAAACTGCAATTACCACCAG
GTGCCTCCTACAAGTATTTCAGGAACTGTTAGAACTCTCTCTGCTTGAAACTGGGAACACTTGGCAGTCC
TGCTTAGCTTTACAAATCTGCCAAGTTTGGTAAATTTAGTTTCGACATTTAAACAGCATGGTAGATTTAC
ATCAATTTAAAAAAAAAACTGGCTGAATTTCTGTATGACCGGCCACTGTTTTCAATAGGAGCTCGGGCTG
GGCATAAAAGTCAGGGCAGAGCCATCTATTGCTTACATTTGCTTCTGGGATCCAGATCTTTCGAAGCTAG
CGCTACCGGTCGCCACCATGGTCTCCAAGGGCGAGGAGCTGTTCACCGGGGTGGTGCCCATCCTGGTCGA
GCTGGACGGCGATGTCAACGGCCACAAGTTCAGCGTGTCCGGCGAGGGCGAGGGCGATGCCACCTACGGC
AAGCTGACCCTGAAGCTGATCTGCACCACCGGCAAGCTGCCCGTGCCCTGGCCCACCCTCGTGACCACCC
TGGGCTACGGCGTGCAGTGCTTCGCCCGCTACCCCGACCACATGAAGCAGCACGACTTCTTCAAGTCCGC
CATGCCCGAAGGCTACGTCCAGGAGCGCACCATCTTCTTCAAAGACGACGGCAACTACAAGACCCGCGCC
GAGGTGAAGTTCGAGGGCGACACCCTGGTGAACCGCATCGAGCTGAAGGGCATCGACTTCAAGGAGGACG
GCAACATCCTGGGGCACAAGCTGGAGTACAACTACAACAGCCACAACGTCTATATCACCGCCGACAAGCA
GAAGAACGGCATCAAGGCCAACTTCAAGATCCGCCACAACATCGAGGACGGCGGCGTGCAGCTCGCCGAC
CACTACCAGCAGAACACCCCCATCGGCGACGGCCCCGTGCTGCTGCCCGACAACCACTACCTGAGCTACC
AGTCCAAGCTGAGCAAAGACCCCAACGAGAAGCGCGATCACATGGTCCTGCTGGAGTTCGTGACCGCCGC
CGGGATCACTCTCGGCATGGACGAGCTGTACAAGGGCTCTGGTGCTACCAACTTCTCACTGTTGAAACAG
GCAGGGGATGTAGAGGAGAATCCAGGGCCTGGTGCTAGTGGAGACTACAAAGACCATGACGGAGATTATA
AAGATCATGACATCGATTACAAGGATGACGATGACAAGTCCGGACTCAGATCTGGAGGCTCCGGAGGCCC
AGAGCCAGCGAAGTCTGCTCCCGCCCCGAAAAAGGGCTCCAAGAAGGCGGTGACTAAGGCGCAGAAGAAA
GGCGGCAAGAAGCGCAAGCGCAGCCGCAAGGAGAGCTATTCCATCTATGTGTATAAGGTTCTGAAGCAGG
TCCACCCTGACACCGGCATTTCGTCCAAGGCCATGGGCATCATGAACTCGTTTGTGAACGACATTTTCGA
GCGCATCGCAGGTGAGGCTTCCCGCCTGGCGCATTACAACAAGCGCTCGACCATCACCTCCAGGGAGATC
CAGACGGCCGTGCGCCTGCTGCTGCCTGGGGAGTTGGCCAAGCACGCCGTGTCCGAGGGTACTAAGGCCA
TCACCAAGTACACCAGCGCTAAGTAATGAGGCGCGCCGCGGCCGCGAATTCGATATCATAATCAACCTCT
GGATTACAAAATTTGTGAAAGATTGACTGGTATTCTTAACTATGTTGCTCCTTTTACGCTATGTGGATAC
GCTGCTTTAATGCCTTTGTATCATGCTATTGCTTCCCGTATGGCTTTCATTTTCTCCTCCTTGTATAAAT
CCTGGTTAGTTCTTGCCACGGCGGAACTCATCGCCGCCTGCCTTGCCCGCTGCTGGACAGGGGCTCGGCT
GTTGGGCACTGACAATTCCGTGGCTCGAGAGATCTTCGACTGTGCCTTCTAGTTGCCAGCCATCTGTTGT
TTGCCCCTCCCCCGTGCCTTCCTTGACCCTGGAAGGTGCCACTCCCACTGTCCTTTCCTAATAAAATGAG
GAAATTGCATCGCATTGTCTGAGTAGGTGTCATTCTATTCTGGGGGGTGGGGTGGGGCAGGACAGCAAGG
GGGAGGATTGGGAAGACAATAGCAGGCATGAGATCTCACGTGCGGACCGAGCGGCCGCAGGAACCCCTAG
TGATGGAGTTGGCCACTCCCTCTCTGCGCGCTCGCTCGCTCACTGAGGCCGGGCGACCAAAGGTCGCCCG
ACGCCCGGGCTTTGCCCGGGCGGCCTCAGTGAGCGAGCGAGCGCGCAGCTGCCTGCAGGGGCGCCTATCA
GCACACAATTGCCCATTATACGCGCGTATAATGGACTATTGTGTGCTGATATGATGCGGTATTTTCTCCT
TACGCATCTGTGCGGTATTTCACACCGCATA
[95 nt withheld, positions 2762-2856]
T
[46 nt withheld, positions 2858-2903]
C
[141 nt withheld, positions 2905-3045]
CCTTTGACGTTGGAGTCCACGTTCTTT
[37 nt withheld, positions 3073-3109]
ACTCTATCTCGGGCTATTCTTTTGATTTATAAGGGATTTTGCCGATTTCGGTCTATTGGTTAAAAAATGA
GCTGATTTAACAAAAATTTAACGCGAATTTTAACAAAATATTAACGTTTACAATTTTATGGTGCACTCTC
AGTACAATCTGCTCTGATGCCGCATAGTTAAGCCAGCCCCGACACCCGCCAACACCCGCTGACGCGCCCT
GACGGGCTTGTCTGCTCCCGGCATCCGCTTACAGACAAGCTGTGACCGTCTCCGGGAGCTGCATGTGTCA
GAGGTTTTCACCGTCATCACCGAAACGCGCGAGACGAAAGGGCCTCGTGATACGCCTATTTTTATAGGTT
AATGTCATGATAATAATGGTTTCTTAGACGTCAGGTGGCACTTTTCGGGGAAATGTGCGCGGAACCCCTA
TTTGTTTATTTTTCTAAATACATTCAAATATGTATCCGCTCATGAGACAATAACCCTGATAAATGCTTCA
ATAATATTGAAAAAGGAAGAGTATGAGTATTCAACATTTCCGTGTCGCCCTTATTCCCTTTTTTGCGGCA
TTTTGCCTTCCTGTTTTTGCTCACCCAGAAACGCTGGTGAAAGTAAAAGATGCTGAAGATCAGTTGGGTG
CACGAGTGGGTTACATCGAACTGGATCTCAACAGCGGTAAGATCCTTGAGAGTTTTCGCCCCGAAGAACG
TTTTCCAATGATGAGCACTTTTAAAGTTCTGCTATGTGGCGCGGTATTATCCCGTATTGACGCCGGGCAA
GAGCAACTCGGTCGCCGCATACACTATTCTCAGAATGACTTGGTTGAGTACTCACCAGTCACAGAAAAGC
ATCTTACGGATGGCATGACAGTAAGAGAATTATGCAGTGCTGCCATAACCATGAGTGATAACACTGCGGC
CAACTTACTTCTGACAACGATCGGAGGACCGAAGGAGCTAACCGCTTTTTTGCACAACATGGGGGATCAT
GTAACTCGCCTTGATCGTTGGGAACCGGAGCTGAATGAAGCCATACCAAACGACGAGCGTGACACCACGA
TGCCTGTAGCAATGGCAACAACGTTGCGCAAACTATTAACTGGCGAACTACTTACTCTAGCTTCCCGGCA
ACAATTAATAGACTGGATGGAGGCGGATAAAGTTGCAGGACCACTTCTGCGCTCGGCCCTTCCGGCTGGC
TGGTTTATTGCTGATAAATCTGGAGCCGGTGAGCGTGGGTCTCGCGGTATCATTGCAGCACTGGGGCCAG
ATGGTAAGCCCTCCCGTATCGTAGTTATCTACACGACGGGGAGTCAGGCAACTATGGATGAACGAAATAG
ACAGATCGCTGAGATAGGTGCCTCACTGATTAAGCATTGGTAACTGTCAGACCAAGTTTACTCATATATA
CTTTAGATTGATTTAAAACTTCATTTTTAATTTAAAAGGATCTAGGTGAAGATCCTTTTTGATAATCTCA
TGACCAAAATCCCTTAACGTGAGTTTTCGTTCCACTGAGCGTCAGACCCCGTAGAAAAGATCAAAGGATC
TTCTTGAGATCCTTTTTTTCTGCGCGTAATCTGCTGCTTGCAAACAAAAAAACCACCGCTACCAGCGGTG
GTTTGTTTGCCGGATCAAGAGCTACCAACTCTTTTTCCGAAGGTAACTGGCTTCAGCAGAGCGCAGATAC
CAAATACTGTTCTTCTAGTGTAGCCGTAGTTAGGCCACCACTTCAAGAACTCTGTAGCACCGCCTACATA
CCTCGCTCTGCTAATCCTGTTACCAGTGGCTGCTGCCAGTGGCGATAAGTCGTGTCTTACCGGGTTGGAC
TCAAGACGATAGTTACCGGATAAGGCGCAGCGGTCGGGCTGAACGGGGGGTTCGTGCACACAGCCCAGCT
TGGAGCGAACGACCTACACCGAACTGAGATACCTACAGCGTGAGCTATGAGAAAGCGCCACGCTTCCCGA
AGGGAGAAAGGCGGACAGGTATCCGGTAAGCGGCAGGGTCGGAACAGGAGAGCGCACGAGGGAGCTTCCA
GGGGGAAACGCCTGGTATCTTTATAGTCCTGTCGGGTTTCGCCACCTCTGACTTGAGCGTCGATTTTTGT
GATGCTCGTCAGGGGGGCGGAGCCTATGGAAAAACGCCAGCAACGCGGCCTTTTTACGGTTCCTGGCCTT
TTGCTGGCCTTTTGCTCATATCAGCACACAATTGCCCATTATACGCGCGTATAATGGACTATTGTGTGCT
GATAACATGT
